>Addgene plasmid #78584 | pRK-flag-USP19 C506S | addgene partial sequence | sequence record 150031 | CMV-F 5'-CGCAAATGGGCGGTAGGCGTG-3'
ACCGTCAGATCGCCTGGAGACGCCATCCACGCCTGTTTTGACCTCCATAGAAGACACCGGGACCGATCCA
GCCTCCGCGGCCGGGAACGGTGCATTGGAACGCGGATTCCCCGCTGCCAAGAGTGACGTAAGTACCGCCT
ATAGAGTCTATAGGCCCACCCCCTTGGCTTCGTTAGAACGCGGCTACAATTAATACATAACCTTATGTAT
CATACACATACGATTTAGGTGACACTATAGAATAACATCCACTTTGCCTTTCTCTCCACAGGTGTCCACT
CCCAGGTCCAACTGCACCTCGGTTCTAAGCTTGCCGCCATGGACTACAAGGACGACGATGACAAGGGGTC
GACCATGTCTGGCGGGGCCAGTGCCACAGGCCCAAGGAGAGGGCCCCCAGGACTGGAGGACACCACTAGT
AAGAAGAAGCAGAAGGATCGAGCAAACCAGGAGAGCAAGGATGGAGATCCTAGGAAAGAGACAGGGTCTC
GATATGTTGCCCAGGCTGGTCTTGAACCTCTGGCCTCAGGTGATCCTTCTGCCTCAGCCTCCCATGCAGC
TGGGATCACAGGCTCACGCCACCGTACCCGGCTGTTCTTTCCTTCATCGTCAGGGTCAGCATCCACTCCT
CAAGAGGAGCAGACCAAAGAGGGAGCTTGTGAAGACCCTCATGATCTCTTGGCTACTCCCACTCCAGAGT
TGTTGCTCGATTGGAGGCAGAGTGCAGAAGAGGTGATTGTCAAGCTTCGTGTGGGAGTAGGTCCCCTGCA
GCTGGAGGATGTAGATGCTGCTTTCACAGATACAGACTGTGTGGTGCGGTTTGCAGGTGGTCAGCAGTGG
G
