>Addgene plasmid #78584 | pRK-flag-USP19 C506S | addgene partial sequence | sequence record 150033 | pRKpC3-R 5'-CCTACTCAGACAATGCGATGC-3'
GTGGGAGTGGCACCTTCCAGGGTCAAGGAAGGCACGGGGGAGGGGCAAACAACAGATGGCTGGCAACTAG
AAGGCACAGTCGAGGCTGATCAGCGAGCTCTAGCATTTAGGTGACACTATAGAATAGGGCCCTCTAGATG
CATGCTCGAGCGGCCGCTTATCTCCAGCGACTCTGGGATACCAGAGGATAGAACACGTTGAGCACGAGGG
CCACCAAAGCCGCCACGGTGCCCAGGACAAAGTACCGGAGGCAGCCCTCATCTGGTGTGGTAGGGCCACG
TGGTAGGGGGCCCACCCAGTCTTGGGGCCCCCAGGGACCCAGGGGCCCAGACCCCTCAGGCACCGGCTCC
TCCTCAGCCTCCAGCTCCTGCCAAATCCGGGAAGCCTGGCTGGCAGCAGCCTCAGCTGCAGGGCCTAGGT
CTGGGTGGTGCTCAGAGTGACCTGCCCTGGGGGGCCTCTCCACAGGAGAGTTCCGCCGGCGGTAGAAGAG
TACATAGGCATAACGCGTCACAACCTGGCTCTCGTCTACCGTTGTCACTGTGCTGTCATCAAACAAGCGC
CAGCCCACGTCACTGCGCTGACTGCTACGATCATTGGGCAGGCGTGCACAGGCAGTGTAGTGGCCACCAA
TCATGCCTCCATAGTGGTTGATGACAGCATATAGATCGTAGCTGGGCAGCTGCTCCTCTTTCTGACCAAT
GCAGAACTTGCTCAGGTCCAGGTTCCTAACAGG
