>Addgene plasmid #78584 | pRK-flag-USP19 C506S | addgene partial sequence | sequence record 150658 | hUSP19-F 5'-atggagcatgtaaccccaaa-3'
AGCCTACATGCATGGTGCCTCCCATGCCCCACAGCCCAGTTAGTGGAGACAGCGTGGAGGAGGAGGAAGA
GGAAGAGAAGAAGGTGTGTCTGCCAGGCTTCACTGGCCTTGTCAATTTAGGCAACACTAGTTTCATGAAC
AGCGTCATTCAGTCTCTGTCCAACACTCGGGAACTCCGGGACTTCTTCCATGACCGCTCCTTTGAGGCTG
AGATCAACTACAACAACCCACTAGGGACTGGTGGGCGTCTGGCCATTGGCTTTGCCGTGCTGCTTCGGGC
GCTGTGGAAGGGCACCCACCATGCCTTCCAGCCTTCCAAGTTGAAGGCCATTGTGGCGAGTAAGGCCAGC
CAGTTCACAGGCTATGCACAGCATGATGCCCAGGAGTTCATGGCTTTCCTGCTGGATGGGCTGCACGAGG
ACCTGAATCGCATTCAGAACAAGCCCTACACAGAGACCGTGGATTCAGATGGGCGGCCCGATGAGGTGGT
AGCTGAGGAAGCATGGCAGCGGCACAAGATGAGGAATGACTCTTTCATCGTGGACCTATTTCAGGGGCAG
TACAAGTCGAAGCTGGTGTGCCCTGTGTGTGCCAAGGTCTCCATCACTTTTGACCCGTTTCTTTATCTGC
CGGTGCCCTTGCCACAAAAGCAAAAGGTTCTCCCTGTCTTTTATTTTGCCCGAGAGCCCCACAGCAAGCC
CATCAAGTTCCTGGTGAGCGTCAGCAAGGAGAACTCCACTGCGAGCGAAGTATTGGACTCCCTCTCTCAG
AGTGTTCATGTGAAGCCTGAGAACCTGCGTTTGGCGGAGGTA
