[The description below was written by a language model from this plasmid's Addgene catalogue record.]
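Description:
pRK-flag-USP19 C506S is a mammalian expression plasmid built on the pRK backbone (about 7 kb), with a total size of roughly 11 kb. It is maintained in E. coli as a high-copy plasmid under ampicillin selection. The record also lists a neomycin marker, so transfected mammalian cells can be selected with G418. No feature table is provided, so the origin of replication, polyadenylation signal and other backbone elements are not documented here.

The payload is a human USP19 (also known as ZMYND9) cDNA of about 3.95 kb, transcribed from the CMV promoter for strong constitutive expression in mammalian cells. The coding sequence was PCR-amplified from an existing USP19 plasmid and inserted between SalI and NotI sites, both of which remain intact. This places it in frame behind a FLAG epitope supplied by the vector, and the resulting N-terminally FLAG-tagged protein can be detected or immunoprecipitated with anti-FLAG antibodies. The insert carries a cysteine-to-serine substitution at residue 506. USP19 is a ubiquitin-specific protease, a family of cysteine proteases. A Cys-to-Ser change of this kind is the standard way to remove the catalytic nucleophile and generate an enzymatically inactive variant, although the record itself describes only the substitution and not its functional effect.

The stated purpose is expression of FLAG-USP19 C506S in mammalian cells. The associated publication concerns unconventional secretion of misfolded proteins during proteasome dysfunction. In that setting the mutant would most plausibly be compared with wild-type USP19 to test whether a given effect depends on this residue.
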