Addgene plasmid #78584: pRK-flag-USP19 C506S
Purpose: Expression flag-USP19 C506S in mammalian cells
Depositing lab: Yihong Ye. Depositing organization: National Institute of Diabetes & Digestive & Kidney Diseases (NIDDK). Publication: Unconventional secretion of misfolded proteins promotes adaptation to proteasome dysfunction in mammalian cells. Lee JG, Takahama S, Zhang G, Tomarev SI, Ye Y. Nat Cell Biol. 2016 Jul;18(7):765-76. doi: 10.1038/ncb3372. Epub 2016 Jun 13. PubMed 27295555.
Backbone
  Vector backbone: pRK
  Backbone size w/o insert (bp): 7000
  Total vector size (bp): 11000
  Vector type: Mammalian Expression
  Selectable markers: Neomycin (select with G418)
Growth in bacteria
  Bacterial resistance: Ampicillin, 100 μg/mL
  Growth temperature: 37°C
  Growth strain: DH5alpha
  Copy number: High Copy
Gene/Insert
  Gene/Insert name: flag-USP19 C506S
  Species: H. sapiens (human)
  Insert size (bp): 3954
  Mutation: mutate 506 cysteine residue to serine
  GenBank ID: NM_006677.2
  Entrez Gene: USP19 (a.k.a. ZMYND9)
  Promoter: CMV
  Tag / fusion protein: flag (N terminal on backbone)
  Cloning method: Restriction Enzyme; 5′ cloning site SalI (not destroyed); 3′ cloning site NotI (not destroyed)
  Sequencing primers: 5′ CGCAAATGGGCGGTAGGCGTG; 3′ CCTACTCAGACAATGCGATGC
Resource information
  A portion of this plasmid was derived from a plasmid made by: Dr. Ye PCR amplified USP19 cDNA from a plasmid obtained from Simon Wing’s lab in Canada and then cloned them into the pRK FLAG vector we have in the lab.
Terms and licenses: Academic/Nonprofit Terms; Industry Terms: Not Available to Industry
How to cite: pRK-flag-USP19 C506S was a gift from Yihong Ye (Addgene plasmid # 78584 ; http://n2t.net/addgene:78584 ; RRID:Addgene_78584)
